>Addgene plasmid #111297 | MsMUT_sgRNA3 | addgene full sequence | sequence record 218589 | Addgene NGS Result
GGGTCTCTCTGGTTAGACCAGATCTGAGCCTGGGAGCTCTCTGGCTAACTAGGGAACCCACTGCTTAAGC
CTCAATAAAGCTTGCCTTGAGTGCTTCAAGTAGTGTGTGCCCGTCTGTTGTGTGACTCTGGTAACTAGAG
ATCCCTCAGACCCTTTTAGTCAGTGTGGAAAATCTCTAGCAGTGGCGCCCGAACAGGGACTTGAAAGCGA
AAGGGAAACCAGAGGAGCTCTCTCGACGCAGGACTCGGCTTGCTGAAGCGCGCACGGCAAGAGGCGAGGG
GCGGCGACTGGTGAGTACGCCAAAAATTTTGACTAGCGGAGGCTAGAAGGAGAGAGATGGGTGCGAGAGC
GTCAGTATTAAGCGGGGGAGAATTAGATCGCGATGGGAAAAAATTCGGTTAAGGCCAGGGGGAAAGAAAA
AATATAAATTAAAACATATAGTATGGGCAAGCAGGGAGCTAGAACGATTCGCAGTTAATCCTGGCCTGTT
AGAAACATCAGAAGGCTGTAGACAAATACTGGGACAGCTACAACCATCCCTTCAGACAGGATCAGAAGAA
CTTAGATCATTATATAATACAGTAGCAACCCTCTATTGTGTGCATCAAAGGATAGAGATAAAAGACACCA
AGGAAGCTTTAGACAAGATAGAGGAAGAGCAAAACAAAAGTAAGACCACCGCACAGCAAGCGGCCGCTGA
TCTTCAGACCTGGAGGAGGAGATATGAGGGACAATTGGAGAAGTGAATTATATAAATATAAAGTAGTAAA
AATTGAACCATTAGGAGTAGCACCCACCAAGGCAAAGAGAAGAGTGGTGCAGAGAGAAAAAAGAGCAGTG
GGAATAGGAGCTTTGTTCCTTGGGTTCTTGGGAGCAGCAGGAAGCACTATGGGCGCAGCGTCAATGACGC
TGACGGTACAGGCCAGACAATTATTGTCTGGTATAGTGCAGCAGCAGAACAATTTGCTGAGGGCTATTGA
GGCGCAACAGCATCTGTTGCAACTCACAGTCTGGGGCATCAAGCAGCTCCAGGCAAGAATCCTGGCTGTG
GAAAGATACCTAAAGGATCAACAGCTCCTGGGGATTTGGGGTTGCTCTGGAAAACTCATTTGCACCACTG
CTGTGCCTTGGAATGCTAGTTGGAGTAATAAATCTCTGGAACAGATTTGGAATCACACGACCTGGATGGA
GTGGGACAGAGAAATTAACAATTACACAAGCTTAATACACTCCTTAATTGAAGAATCGCAAAACCAGCAA
GAAAAGAATGAACAAGAATTATTGGAATTAGATAAATGGGCAAGTTTGTGGAATTGGTTTAACATAACAA
ATTGGCTGTGGTATATAAAATTATTCATAATGATAGTAGGAGGCTTGGTAGGTTTAAGAATAGTTTTTGC
TGTACTTTCTATAGTGAATAGAGTTAGGCAGGGATATTCACCATTATCGTTTCAGACCCACCTCCCAACC
CCGAGGGGACCCGACAGGCCCGAAGGAATAGAAGAAGAAGGTGGAGAGAGAGACAGAGACAGATCCATTC
GATTAGTGAACGGATCGGCACTGCGTGCGCCAATTCTGCAGACAAATGGCAGTATTCATCCACAATTTTA
AAAGAAAAGGGGGGATTGGGGGGTACAGTGCAGGGGAAAGAATAGTAGACATAATAGCAACAGACATACA
AACTAAAGAATTACAAAAACAAATTACAAAAATTCAAAATTTTCGGGTTTATTACAGGGACAGCAGAGAT
CCAGTTTGGTTAATTAAGGTACCGAGGGCCTATTTCCCATGATTCCTTCATATTTGCATATACGATACAA
GGCTGTTAGAGAGATAATTAGAATTAATTTGACTGTAAACACAAAGATATTAGTACAAAATACGTGACGT
AGAAAGTAATAATTTCTTGGGTAGTTTGCAGTTTTAAAATTATGTTTTAAAATGGACTATCATATGCTTA
CCGTAACTTGAAAGTATTTCGATTTCTTGGCTTTATATATCTTGTGGAAAGGACGAAACACCGTAAGTGA
CCACCCCGATGTCGTTTTAGAGCTAGAAATAGCAAGTTAAAATAAGGCTAGTCCGTTATCAACTTGAAAA
AGTGGCACCGAGTCGGTGCTTTTTTGAATTCGCTAGCTAGGTCTTGAAAGGAGTGGGAATTGGCTCCGGT
GCCCGTCAGTGGGCAGAGCGCACATCGCCCACAGTCCCCGAGAAGTTGGGGGGAGGGGTCGGCAATTGAT
CCGGTGCCTAGAGAAGGTGGCGCGGGGTAAACTGGGAAAGTGATGTCGTGTACTGGCTCCGCCTTTTTCC
CGAGGGTGGGGGAGAACCGTATATAAGTGCAGTAGTCGCCGTGAACGTTCTTTTTCGCAACGGGTTTGCC
GCCAGAACACAGGACCGGTTCTAGAGCGCTGCCACCATGGACAAGAAGTACAGCATCGGCCTGGACATCG
GCACCAACTCTGTGGGCTGGGCCGTGATCACCGACGAGTACAAGGTGCCCAGCAAGAAATTCAAGGTGCT
GGGCAACACCGACCGGCACAGCATCAAGAAGAACCTGATCGGAGCCCTGCTGTTCGACAGCGGCGAAACA
GCCGAGGCCACCCGGCTGAAGAGAACCGCCAGAAGAAGATACACCAGACGGAAGAACCGGATCTGCTATC
TGCAAGAGATCTTCAGCAACGAGATGGCCAAGGTGGACGACAGCTTCTTCCACAGACTGGAAGAGTCCTT
CCTGGTGGAAGAGGATAAGAAGCACGAGCGGCACCCCATCTTCGGCAACATCGTGGACGAGGTGGCCTAC
CACGAGAAGTACCCCACCATCTACCACCTGAGAAAGAAACTGGTGGACAGCACCGACAAGGCCGACCTGC
GGCTGATCTATCTGGCCCTGGCCCACATGATCAAGTTCCGGGGCCACTTCCTGATCGAGGGCGACCTGAA
CCCCGACAACAGCGACGTGGACAAGCTGTTCATCCAGCTGGTGCAGACCTACAACCAGCTGTTCGAGGAA
AACCCCATCAACGCCAGCGGCGTGGACGCCAAGGCCATCCTGTCTGCCAGACTGAGCAAGAGCAGACGGC
TGGAAAATCTGATCGCCCAGCTGCCCGGCGAGAAGAAGAATGGCCTGTTCGGAAACCTGATTGCCCTGAG
CCTGGGCCTGACCCCCAACTTCAAGAGCAACTTCGACCTGGCCGAGGATGCCAAACTGCAGCTGAGCAAG
GACACCTACGACGACGACCTGGACAACCTGCTGGCCCAGATCGGCGACCAGTACGCCGACCTGTTTCTGG
CCGCCAAGAACCTGTCCGACGCCATCCTGCTGAGCGACATCCTGAGAGTGAACACCGAGATCACCAAGGC
CCCCCTGAGCGCCTCTATGATCAAGAGATACGACGAGCACCACCAGGACCTGACCCTGCTGAAAGCTCTC
GTGCGGCAGCAGCTGCCTGAGAAGTACAAAGAGATTTTCTTCGACCAGAGCAAGAACGGCTACGCCGGCT
ACATTGACGGCGGAGCCAGCCAGGAAGAGTTCTACAAGTTCATCAAGCCCATCCTGGAAAAGATGGACGG
CACCGAGGAACTGCTCGTGAAGCTGAACAGAGAGGACCTGCTGCGGAAGCAGCGGACCTTCGACAACGGC
AGCATCCCCCACCAGATCCACCTGGGAGAGCTGCACGCCATTCTGCGGCGGCAGGAAGATTTTTACCCAT
TCCTGAAGGACAACCGGGAAAAGATCGAGAAGATCCTGACCTTCCGCATCCCCTACTACGTGGGCCCTCT
GGCCAGGGGAAACAGCAGATTCGCCTGGATGACCAGAAAGAGCGAGGAAACCATCACCCCCTGGAACTTC
GAGGAAGTGGTGGACAAGGGCGCTTCCGCCCAGAGCTTCATCGAGCGGATGACCAACTTCGATAAGAACC
TGCCCAACGAGAAGGTGCTGCCCAAGCACAGCCTGCTGTACGAGTACTTCACCGTGTATAACGAGCTGAC
CAAAGTGAAATACGTGACCGAGGGAATGAGAAAGCCCGCCTTCCTGAGCGGCGAGCAGAAAAAGGCCATC
GTGGACCTGCTGTTCAAGACCAACCGGAAAGTGACCGTGAAGCAGCTGAAAGAGGACTACTTCAAGAAAA
TCGAGTGCTTCGACTCCGTGGAAATCTCCGGCGTGGAAGATCGGTTCAACGCCTCCCTGGGCACATACCA
CGATCTGCTGAAAATTATCAAGGACAAGGACTTCCTGGACAATGAGGAAAACGAGGACATTCTGGAAGAT
ATCGTGCTGACCCTGACACTGTTTGAGGACAGAGAGATGATCGAGGAACGGCTGAAAACCTATGCCCACC
TGTTCGACGACAAAGTGATGAAGCAGCTGAAGCGGCGGAGATACACCGGCTGGGGCAGGCTGAGCCGGAA
GCTGATCAACGGCATCCGGGACAAGCAGTCCGGCAAGACAATCCTGGATTTCCTGAAGTCCGACGGCTTC
GCCAACAGAAACTTCATGCAGCTGATCCACGACGACAGCCTGACCTTTAAAGAGGACATCCAGAAAGCCC
AGGTGTCCGGCCAGGGCGATAGCCTGCACGAGCACATTGCCAATCTGGCCGGCAGCCCCGCCATTAAGAA
GGGCATCCTGCAGACAGTGAAGGTGGTGGACGAGCTCGTGAAAGTGATGGGCCGGCACAAGCCCGAGAAC
ATCGTGATCGAAATGGCCAGAGAGAACCAGACCACCCAGAAGGGACAGAAGAACAGCCGCGAGAGAATGA
AGCGGATCGAAGAGGGCATCAAAGAGCTGGGCAGCCAGATCCTGAAAGAACACCCCGTGGAAAACACCCA
GCTGCAGAACGAGAAGCTGTACCTGTACTACCTGCAGAATGGGCGGGATATGTACGTGGACCAGGAACTG
GACATCAACCGGCTGTCCGACTACGATGTGGACCATATCGTGCCTCAGAGCTTTCTGAAGGACGACTCCA
TCGACAACAAGGTGCTGACCAGAAGCGACAAGAACCGGGGCAAGAGCGACAACGTGCCCTCCGAAGAGGT
CGTGAAGAAGATGAAGAACTACTGGCGGCAGCTGCTGAACGCCAAGCTGATTACCCAGAGAAAGTTCGAC
AATCTGACCAAGGCCGAGAGAGGCGGCCTGAGCGAACTGGATAAGGCCGGCTTCATCAAGAGACAGCTGG
TGGAAACCCGGCAGATCACAAAGCACGTGGCACAGATCCTGGACTCCCGGATGAACACTAAGTACGACGA
GAATGACAAGCTGATCCGGGAAGTGAAAGTGATCACCCTGAAGTCCAAGCTGGTGTCCGATTTCCGGAAG
GATTTCCAGTTTTACAAAGTGCGCGAGATCAACAACTACCACCACGCCCACGACGCCTACCTGAACGCCG
TCGTGGGAACCGCCCTGATCAAAAAGTACCCTAAGCTGGAAAGCGAGTTCGTGTACGGCGACTACAAGGT
GTACGACGTGCGGAAGATGATCGCCAAGAGCGAGCAGGAAATCGGCAAGGCTACCGCCAAGTACTTCTTC
TACAGCAACATCATGAACTTTTTCAAGACCGAGATTACCCTGGCCAACGGCGAGATCCGGAAGCGGCCTC
TGATCGAGACAAACGGCGAAACCGGGGAGATCGTGTGGGATAAGGGCCGGGATTTTGCCACCGTGCGGAA
AGTGCTGAGCATGCCCCAAGTGAATATCGTGAAAAAGACCGAGGTGCAGACAGGCGGCTTCAGCAAAGAG
TCTATCCTGCCCAAGAGGAACAGCGATAAGCTGATCGCCAGAAAGAAGGACTGGGACCCTAAGAAGTACG
GCGGCTTCGACAGCCCCACCGTGGCCTATTCTGTGCTGGTGGTGGCCAAAGTGGAAAAGGGCAAGTCCAA
GAAACTGAAGAGTGTGAAAGAGCTGCTGGGGATCACCATCATGGAAAGAAGCAGCTTCGAGAAGAATCCC
ATCGACTTTCTGGAAGCCAAGGGCTACAAAGAAGTGAAAAAGGACCTGATCATCAAGCTGCCTAAGTACT
CCCTGTTCGAGCTGGAAAACGGCCGGAAGAGAATGCTGGCCTCTGCCGGCGAACTGCAGAAGGGAAACGA
ACTGGCCCTGCCCTCCAAATATGTGAACTTCCTGTACCTGGCCAGCCACTATGAGAAGCTGAAGGGCTCC
CCCGAGGATAATGAGCAGAAACAGCTGTTTGTGGAACAGCACAAGCACTACCTGGACGAGATCATCGAGC
AGATCAGCGAGTTCTCCAAGAGAGTGATCCTGGCCGACGCTAATCTGGACAAAGTGCTGTCCGCCTACAA
CAAGCACCGGGATAAGCCCATCAGAGAGCAGGCCGAGAATATCATCCACCTGTTTACCCTGACCAATCTG
GGAGCCCCTGCCGCCTTCAAGTACTTTGACACCACCATCGACCGGAAGAGGTACACCAGCACCAAAGAGG
TGCTGGACGCCACCCTGATCCACCAGAGCATCACCGGCCTGTACGAGACACGGATCGACCTGTCTCAGCT
GGGAGGCGACAAGCGACCTGCCGCCACAAAGAAGGCTGGACAGGCTAAGAAGAAGAAAGATTACAAAGAC
GATGACGATAAGGGATCCGGCGCAACAAACTTCTCTCTGCTGAAACAAGCCGGAGATGTCGAAGAGAATC
CTGGACCGACCGAGTACAAGCCCACGGTGCGCCTCGCCACCCGCGACGACGTCCCCAGGGCCGTACGCAC
CCTCGCCGCCGCGTTCGCCGACTACCCCGCCACGCGCCACACCGTCGATCCGGACCGCCACATCGAGCGG
GTCACCGAGCTGCAAGAACTCTTCCTCACGCGCGTCGGGCTCGACATCGGCAAGGTGTGGGTCGCGGACG
ACGGCGCCGCGGTGGCGGTCTGGACCACGCCGGAGAGCGTCGAAGCGGGGGCGGTGTTCGCCGAGATCGG
CCCGCGCATGGCCGAGTTGAGCGGTTCCCGGCTGGCCGCGCAGCAACAGATGGAAGGCCTCCTGGCGCCG
CACCGGCCCAAGGAGCCCGCGTGGTTCCTGGCCACCGTCGGAGTCTCGCCCGACCACCAGGGCAAGGGTC
TGGGCAGCGCCGTCGTGCTCCCCGGAGTGGAGGCGGCCGAGCGCGCCGGGGTGCCCGCCTTCCTGGAGAC
CTCCGCGCCCCGCAACCTCCCCTTCTACGAGCGGCTCGGCTTCACCGTCACCGCCGACGTCGAGGTGCCC
GAAGGACCGCGCACCTGGTGCATGACCCGCAAGCCCGGTGCCTGAACGCGTTAAGTCGACAATCAACCTC
TGGATTACAAAATTTGTGAAAGATTGACTGGTATTCTTAACTATGTTGCTCCTTTTACGCTATGTGGATA
CGCTGCTTTAATGCCTTTGTATCATGCTATTGCTTCCCGTATGGCTTTCATTTTCTCCTCCTTGTATAAA
TCCTGGTTGCTGTCTCTTTATGAGGAGTTGTGGCCCGTTGTCAGGCAACGTGGCGTGGTGTGCACTGTGT
TTGCTGACGCAACCCCCACTGGTTGGGGCATTGCCACCACCTGTCAGCTCCTTTCCGGGACTTTCGCTTT
CCCCCTCCCTATTGCCACGGCGGAACTCATCGCCGCCTGCCTTGCCCGCTGCTGGACAGGGGCTCGGCTG
TTGGGCACTGACAATTCCGTGGTGTTGTCGGGGAAATCATCGTCCTTTCCTTGGCTGCTCGCCTGTGTTG
CCACCTGGATTCTGCGCGGGACGTCCTTCTGCTACGTCCCTTCGGCCCTCAATCCAGCGGACCTTCCTTC
CCGCGGCCTGCTGCCGGCTCTGCGGCCTCTTCCGCGTCTTCGCCTTCGCCCTCAGACGAGTCGGATCTCC
CTTTGGGCCGCCTCCCCGCGTCGACTTTAAGACCAATGACTTACAAGGCAGCTGTAGATCTTAGCCACTT
TTTAAAAGAAAAGGGGGGACTGGAAGGGCTAATTCACTCCCAACGAAGACAAGATCTGCTTTTTGCTTGT
ACTGGGTCTCTCTGGTTAGACCAGATCTGAGCCTGGGAGCTCTCTGGCTAACTAGGGAACCCACTGCTTA
AGCCTCAATAAAGCTTGCCTTGAGTGCTTCAAGTAGTGTGTGCCCGTCTGTTGTGTGACTCTGGTAACTA
GAGATCCCTCAGACCCTTTTAGTCAGTGTGGAAAATCTCTAGCAGGGCCCGTTTAAACCCGCTGATCAGC
CTCGACTGTGCCTTCTAGTTGCCAGCCATCTGTTGTTTGCCCCTCCCCCGTGCCTTCCTTGACCCTGGAA
GGTGCCACTCCCACTGTCCTTTCCTAATAAAATGAGGAAATTGCATCGCATTGTCTGAGTAGGTGTCATT
CTATTCTGGGGGGTGGGGTGGGGCAGGACAGCAAGGGGGAGGATTGGGAAGACAATAGCAGGCATGCTGG
GGATGCGGTGGGCTCTATGGCTTCTGAGGCGGAAAGAACCAGCTGGGGCTCTAGGGGGTATCCCC
[124 nt withheld, positions 8466-8589]
C
[91 nt withheld, positions 8591-8681]
A
[49 nt withheld, positions 8683-8731]
CCTTTGACGTTGGAGTCCACGTTCTTT
[37 nt withheld, positions 8759-8795]
ACCCTATCTCGGTCTATTCTTTTGATTTATAAGGGATTTTGCCGATTTCGGCCTATTGGTTAAAAAATGA
GCTGATTTAACAAAAATTTAACGCGAATTAATTCTGTGGAATGTGTGTCAGTTAGGGTGTGGAAAGTCCC
CAGGCTCCCCAGCAGGCAGAAGTATGCAAAGCATGCATCTCAATTAGTCAGCAACCAGGTGTGGAAAGTC
CCCAGGCTCCCCAGCAGGCAGAAGTATGCAAAGCATGCATCTCAATTAGTCAGCAACCATAGTCCCGCCC
CTAACTCCGCCCATCCCGCCCCTAACTCCGCCCAGTTCCGCCCATTCTCCGCCCCATGGCTGACTAATTT
TTTTTATTTATGCAGAGGCCGAGGCCGCCTCTGCCTCTGAGCTATTCCAGAAGTAGTGAGGAGGCTTTTT
TGGAGGCCTAGGCTTTTGCAAAAAGCTCCCGGGAGCTTGTATATCCATTTTCGGATCTGATCAGCACGTG
TTGACAATTAATCATCGGCATAGTATATCGGCATAGTATAATACGACAAGGTGAGGAACTAAACCATGGC
CAAGTTGACCAGTGCCGTTCCGGTGCTCACCGCGCGCGACGTCGCCGGAGCGGTCGAGTTCTGGACCGAC
CGGCTCGGGTTCTCCCGGGACTTCGTGGAGGACGACTTCGCCGGTGTGGTCCGGGACGACGTGACCCTGT
TCATCAGCGCGGTCCAGGACCAGGTGGTGCCGGACAACACCCTGGCCTGGGTGTGGGTGCGCGGCCTGGA
CGAGCTGTACGCCGAGTGGTCGGAGGTCGTGTCCACGAACTTCCGGGACGCCTCCGGGCCGGCCATGACC
GAGATCGGCGAGCAGCCGTGGGGGCGGGAGTTCGCCCTGCGCGACCCGGCCGGCAACTGCGTGCACTTCG
TGGCCGAGGAGCAGGACTGACACGTGCTACGAGATTTCGATTCCACCGCCGCCTTCTATGAAAGGTTGGG
CTTCGGAATCGTTTTCCGGGACGCCGGCTGGATGATCCTCCAGCGCGGGGATCTCATGCTGGAGTTCTTC
GCCCACCCCAACTTGTTTATTGCAGCTTATAATGGTTACAAATAAAGCAATAGCATCACAAATTTCACAA
ATAAAGCATTTTTTTCACTGCATTCTAGTTGTGGTTTGTCCAAACTCATCAATGTATCTTATCATGTCTG
TATACCGTCGACCTCTAGCTAGAGCTTGGCGTAATCATGGTCATAGCTGTTTCCTGTGTGAAATTGTTAT
CCGCTCACAATTCCACACAACATACGAGCCGGAAGCATAAAGTGTAAAGCCTGGGGTGCCTAATGAGTGA
GCTAACTCACATTAATTGCGTTGCGCTCACTGCCCGCTTTCCAGTCGGGAAACCTGTCGTGCCAGCTGCA
TTAATGAATCGGCCAACGCGCGGGGAGAGGCGGTTTGCGTATTGGGCGCTCTTCCGCTTCCTCGCTCACT
GACTCGCTGCGCTCGGTCGTTCGGCTGCGGCGAGCGGTATCAGCTCACTCAAAGGCGGTAATACGGTTAT
CCACAGAATCAGGGGATAACGCAGGAAAGAACATGTGAGCAAAAGGCCAGCAAAAGGCCAGGAACCGTAA
AAAGGCCGCGTTGCTGGCGTTTTTCCATAGGCTCCGCCCCCCTGACGAGCATCACAAAAATCGACGCTCA
AGTCAGAGGTGGCGAAACCCGACAGGACTATAAAGATACCAGGCGTTTCCCCCTGGAAGCTCCCTCGTGC
GCTCTCCTGTTCCGACCCTGCCGCTTACCGGATACCTGTCCGCCTTTCTCCCTTCGGGAAGCGTGGCGCT
TTCTCATAGCTCACGCTGTAGGTATCTCAGTTCGGTGTAGGTCGTTCGCTCCAAGCTGGGCTGTGTGCAC
GAACCCCCCGTTCAGCCCGACCGCTGCGCCTTATCCGGTAACTATCGTCTTGAGTCCAACCCGGTAAGAC
ACGACTTATCGCCACTGGCAGCAGCCACTGGTAACAGGATTAGCAGAGCGAGGTATGTAGGCGGTGCTAC
AGAGTTCTTGAAGTGGTGGCCTAACTACGGCTACACTAGAAGAACAGTATTTGGTATCTGCGCTCTGCTG
AAGCCAGTTACCTTCGGAAAAAGAGTTGGTAGCTCTTGATCCGGCAAACAAACCACCGCTGGTAGCGGTG
GTTTTTTTGTTTGCAAGCAGCAGATTACGCGCAGAAAAAAAGGATCTCAAGAAGATCCTTTGATCTTTTC
TACGGGGTCTGACGCTCAGTGGAACGAAAACTCACGTTAAGGGATTTTGGTCATGAGATTATCAAAAAGG
ATCTTCACCTAGATCCTTTTAAATTAAAAATGAAGTTTTAAATCAATCTAAAGTATATATGAGTAAACTT
GGTCTGACAGTTACCAATGCTTAATCAGTGAGGCACCTATCTCAGCGATCTGTCTATTTCGTTCATCCAT
AGTTGCCTGACTCCCCGTCGTGTAGATAACTACGATACGGGAGGGCTTACCATCTGGCCCCAGTGCTGCA
ATGATACCGCGAGACCCACGCTCACCGGCTCCAGATTTATCAGCAATAAACCAGCCAGCCGGAAGGGCCG
AGCGCAGAAGTGGTCCTGCAACTTTATCCGCCTCCATCCAGTCTATTAATTGTTGCCGGGAAGCTAGAGT
AAGTAGTTCGCCAGTTAATAGTTTGCGCAACGTTGTTGCCATTGCTACAGGCATCGTGGTGTCACGCTCG
TCGTTTGGTATGGCTTCATTCAGCTCCGGTTCCCAACGATCAAGGCGAGTTACATGATCCCCCATGTTGT
GCAAAAAAGCGGTTAGCTCCTTCGGTCCTCCGATCGTTGTCAGAAGTAAGTTGGCCGCAGTGTTATCACT
CATGGTTATGGCAGCACTGCATAATTCTCTTACTGTCATGCCATCCGTAAGATGCTTTTCTGTGACTGGT
GAGTACTCAACCAAGTCATTCTGAGAATAGTGTATGCGGCGACCGAGTTGCTCTTGCCCGGCGTCAATAC
GGGATAATACCGCGCCACATAGCAGAACTTTAAAAGTGCTCATCATTGGAAAACGTTCTTCGGGGCGAAA
ACTCTCAAGGATCTTACCGCTGTTGAGATCCAGTTCGATGTAACCCACTCGTGCACCCAACTGATCTTCA
GCATCTTTTACTTTCACCAGCGTTTCTGGGTGAGCAAAAACAGGAAGGCAAAATGCCGCAAAAAAGGGAA
TAAGGGCGACACGGAAATGTTGAATACTCATACTCTTCCTTTTTCAATATTATTGAAGCATTTATCAGGG
TTATTGTCTCATGAGCGGATACATATTTGAATGTATTTAGAAAAATAAACAAATAGGGGTTCCGCGCACA
TTTCCCCGAAAAGTGCCACCTGACGTCGACGGATCGGGAGATCTCCCGATCCCCTATGGTGCACTCTCAG
TACAATCTGCTCTGATGCCGCATAGTTAAGCCAGTATCTGCTCCCTGCTTGTGTGTTGGAGGTCGCTGAG
TAGTGCGCGAGCAAAATTTAAGCTACAACAAGGCAAGGCTTGACCGACAATTGCATGAAGAATCTGCTTA
GGGTTAGGCGTTTTGCGCTGCTTCGCGATGTACGGGCCAGATATACGCGTTGACATTGATTATTGACTAG
TTATTAATAGTAATCAATTACGGGGTCATTAGTTCATAGCCCATATATGGAGTTCCGCGTTACATAACTT
ACGGTAAATGGCCCGCCTGGCTGACCGCCCAACGACCCCCGCCCATTGACGTCAATAATGACGTATGTTC
CCATAGTAACGCCAATAGGGACTTTCCATTGACGTCAATGGGTGGAGTATTTACGGTAAACTGCCCACTT
GGCAGTACATCAAGTGTATCATATGCCAAGTACGCCCCCTATTGACGTCAATGACGGTAAATGGCCCGCC
TGGCATTATGCCCAGTACATGACCTTATGGGACTTTCCTACTTGGCAGTACATCTACGTATTAGTCATCG
CTATTACCATGGTGATGCGGTTTTGGCAGTACATCAATGGGCGTGGATAGCGGTTTGACTCACGGGGATT
TCCAAGTCTCCACCCCATTGACGTCAATGGGAGTTTGTTTTGGCACCAAAATCAACGGGACTTTCCAAAA
TGTCGTAACAACTCCGCCCCATTGACGCAAATGGGCGGTAGGCGTGTACGGTGGGAGGTCTATATAAGCA
GCGCGTTTTGCCTGTACT
Features (pLannotate 1.2.2; 33 found; start..end, strand, type, name):
      1..181     +  LTR            5' LTR (truncated): truncated 5' long terminal repeat (LTR) from HIV-1
    228..353     +  misc_feature   HIV-1 Ψ: packaging signal of human immunodeficiency virus type 1
    337..700     +  CDS            HIV-1 gag (fragment): gag protein from human immunodeficiency virus 1; gag
    846..1079    +  misc_feature   RRE: The Rev response element (RRE) of HIV-1 allows for Rev-dependent mRNA export from the nucleus to the cytoplasm.
   1456..1556    +  CDS            Rev (fragment): human immunodeficiency virus 1 (HIV-1) Rev protein; rev; enhances nuclear export of unspliced and incompletely spliced viral mRNAs
   1606..1723    +  misc_feature   cPPT/CTS: central polypurine tract and central termination sequence of HIV-1
   1774..2014    +  promoter       U6 promoter: RNA polymerase III promoter for human U6 snRNA
   2044..2119    +  misc_RNA       gRNA scaffold: guide RNA scaffold for the Streptococcus pyogenes CRISPR/Cas9 system
   2137..2155    +  CDS            small t antigen (fragment): SV40 (simian virus 40) small t antigen
   2181..2392    +  promoter       EF-1α core promoter: core promoter for human elongation factor EF-1α
   2417..6520    +  CDS            Cas9: Cas9 (Csn1) endonuclease from the Streptococcus pyogenes Type II CRISPR/Cas system generates RNA-guided double strand breaks in DNA
   6658..7255    +  CDS            PuroR (fragment): puromycin N-acetyltransferase; pac from Streptomyces; confers resistance to puromycin
   7271..7859    +  misc_feature   WPRE: woodchuck hepatitis virus posttranscriptional regulatory element
   7910..7929    +  misc_feature   cPPT/CTS (fragment): central polypurine tract and central termination sequence of HIV-1
   7931..8164    +  LTR            3' LTR (ΔU3): self-inactivating 3' long terminal repeat (LTR) from HIV-1
   8196..8420    +  polyA_signal   bGH poly(A) signal: bovine growth hormone polyadenylation signal
   8424..8445    +  promoter       SV40 promoter (fragment): SV40 enhancer and early promoter
   8466..8894    +  rep_origin     f1 ori (sequence partly withheld): f1 bacteriophage origin of replication; arrow indicates direction of (+) strand synthesis
   8908..9237    +  promoter       SV40 promoter: SV40 enhancer and early promoter
   9285..9332    +  promoter       EM7 promoter: synthetic bacterial promoter&nbsp
   9351..9725    +  CDS            BleoR: antibiotic-binding protein; Sh ble from Streptoalloteichus hindustanus; confers resistance to bleomycin, phleomycin, and Zeocin™
   9735..9860    +  CDS            ble (fragment): BLE_KLEPN - Experimental evidence at protein level: Swiss-Prot protein existence level 1. Binding protein with a strong affinity to the bleomycin family of antibiotics. Binds to CL990; an antimitotic-antibiotic compound. From Klebsiella pneumoniae.
   9855..9976    +  polyA_signal   SV40 poly(A) signal: SV40 polyadenylation signal
  10047..10069   -  protein_bind   lac operator (fragment): The lac repressor binds to the lac operator to inhibit transcription in E. coli. This inhibition can be relieved by adding lactose or isopropyl-β-D-thiogalactopyranoside (IPTG). lac repressor encoded by lacI
  10073..10103   -  promoter       lac promoter: promoter for the E. coli lac operon
  10118..10139   -  protein_bind   CAP binding site: CAP binding activates transcription in the presence of cAMP. E. coli catabolite activator protein
  10152..10244   -  CDS            lacI (fragment): lac repressor; lacI; The lac repressor binds to the lac operator to inhibit transcription in E. coli. This inhibition can be relieved by adding lactose or isopropyl-β-D-thiogalactopyranoside (IPTG).
  10427..11015   -  rep_origin     ori: high-copy-number ColE1/pMB1/pBR322/pUC origin of replication
  11186..12046   -  CDS            AmpR: β-lactamase; bla; confers resistance to ampicillin, carbenicillin, and related antibiotics
  12047..12151   -  promoter       AmpR promoter: bla
  12210..12262   -  misc_feature   bom (fragment): basis of mobility region from pBR322
  12417..12796   +  enhancer       CMV enhancer: human cytomegalovirus immediate early enhancer
  12797..12996   +  promoter       CMV promoter: human cytomegalovirus (CMV) immediate early promoter
