[The description below was written by a language model from this plasmid's Addgene catalogue record and pLannotate feature annotations shown in this document.]
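Description:
MsMUT_sgRNA3 is an all-in-one lentiviral CRISPR knockout plasmid built on the lentiCRISPR v2 backbone, carrying the third of a set of guide RNAs directed against the murine MUT gene (conventionally, methylmalonyl-CoA mutase). The 13 kb plasmid is propagated in E. coli through a ColE1/pUC-type origin with ampicillin selection. The catalogue nonetheless lists it as low copy and names a recombination-deficient strain, as is common for LTR-containing vectors. An f1 origin is also annotated, along with an SV40/EM7-driven bleomycin/Zeocin resistance cassette that lies outside the viral genome.

The transfer cassette follows a third-generation, self-inactivating design. A CMV enhancer/promoter sits upstream of a truncated HIV-1 5' LTR and drives genomic RNA production in packaging cells. It is followed by the Ψ packaging signal, a gag fragment, the RRE for Rev-dependent export, and the cPPT/CTS. The cassette ends with a WPRE and a ΔU3 3' LTR, with a bGH polyadenylation signal downstream.

Within this frame, a human U6 Pol III promoter transcribes the 20-nt MUT-targeting spacer fused to the S. pyogenes gRNA scaffold. An EF-1α core promoter drives S. pyogenes Cas9, followed in the same orientation by a puromycin N-acetyltransferase coding region. The feature table does not annotate the linker between Cas9 and PuroR, or any tags on Cas9.

Transduced mammalian cells therefore receive nuclease, guide and a puromycin selection marker from a single integrated provirus. The stated purpose is CRISPR knockout of mouse MUT, and the plasmid was deposited with a study linking CLYBL and itaconate to vitamin B12 metabolism.
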