Addgene plasmid #111297: MsMUT_sgRNA3
Purpose: CRISPR KO murine MUT
Depositing lab: Vamsi Mootha. Depositing organization: Massachusetts General Hospital. Publication: The Human Knockout Gene CLYBL Connects Itaconate to Vitamin B12. Shen H, Campanello GC, Flicker D, Grabarek Z, Hu J, Luo C, Banerjee R, Mootha VK. Cell. 2017 Nov 2;171(4):771-782.e11. doi: 10.1016/j.cell.2017.09.051. Epub 2017 Oct 19. PubMed 29056341.
Backbone
  Vector backbone: lentiCRISPR v2
  Vector type: Mammalian Expression, Lentiviral, CRISPR
Growth in bacteria
  Bacterial resistance: Ampicillin, 100 μg/mL
  Growth temperature: 37°C
  Growth strain: NEB Stable
  Copy number: Low Copy
Gene/Insert
  Gene/Insert name: sgRNA3 against murine MUT
  gRNA/shRNA sequence: TAAGTGACCACCCCGATGTC
Terms and licenses: Academic/Nonprofit Terms; Industry Terms: Not Available to Industry
How to cite: MsMUT_sgRNA3 was a gift from Vamsi Mootha (Addgene plasmid # 111297 ; http://n2t.net/addgene:111297 ; RRID:Addgene_111297)
