>Addgene plasmid #111297 | MsMUT_sgRNA3 | depositor partial sequence | sequence record 209293 | sgRNA sequence
TAAGTGACCACCCCGATGTC
